>Addgene plasmid #197030 | miniCRISPRoff-v1 | addgene full sequence | sequence record 388972 | Addgene NGS Result
TATCCCCTGATTCTCTCGAGTTAACCCTAGAAAGATAATCATATTGTGACGTACGTTAAAGATAATCATG
CGTAAAATTGACGCATGTGTTTTATCGATCTGTATATCGAGGTTTATTTATTAATTTGAATAGATATTAA
GTTTTATTATATTTACACTTACATACTAATAATAAATTCAACAAACAATTTATTTATGTTTATTTATTTA
TTAAAAAAAAACAAAAACTCAAAATTTCTTCTATAAAGTAACAAAACTTTTAAACATTCTCTCTTTTACA
AAAATAAACTTATTTTGTACTTTAAAAACAGTCATGTTGTATTATAAAATAAGTAATTAGCTTAACTTAT
ACATAATAGAAACAAATTATACTTATTAATTAATCTAGAGGTACCCGTTACATAACTTACGGTAAATGGC
CCGCCTGGCTGACCGCCCAACGACCCCCGCCCATTGACGTCAATAGTAACGCCAATAGGGACTTTCCATT
GACGTCAATGGGTGGAGTATTTACGGTAAACTGCCCACTTGGCAGTACATCAAGTGTATCATATGCCAAG
TACGCCCCCTATTGACGTCAATGACGGTAAATGGCCCGCCTGGCATTGTGCCCAGTACATGACCTTATGG
GACTTTCCTACTTGGCAGTACATCTACGTATTAGTCATCGCTATTACCATGGTCGAGGTGAGCCCCACGT
TCTGCTTCACTCTCCCCATCTCCCCCCCCTCCCCACCCCCAATTTTGTATTTATTTATTTTTTAATTATT
TTGTGCAGCGATGGGGGCGGGGGGGGGGGGGGGGCGCGCGCCRGGGGGGGSGGGGSGGGGSGGGGGGSGG
GGSGGGGSGRGGSGGRGRGGKGSGGCGGCAGCCAATCAGAGCGGCGCGCTCCGAAAGTTTCCTTTTATGG
CGAGGCGGCGGCGGCGGCGGCCCTATAAAAAGCGAAGCGCGCGGCGGGCGGGAGTCGCTGCGCGCTGCCT
TCGCCCCGTGCCCCGCTCCGCCGCCGCCTCGCGCCGCCCGCCCCGGCTCTGACTGACCGCGTTACTCCCA
CAGGTGAGCGGGCGGGACGGCCCTTCTCCTCCGGGCTGTAATTAGCTGAGCAAGAGGTAAGGGTTTAAGG
GATGGTTGGTTGGTGGGGTATTAATGTTTAATTACCTGGAGCACCTGCCTGAAATCACTTTTTTTCAGGT
TGGACCGGTGCCACCATGGACATGAACCATGACCAGGAATTTGACCCCCCAAAGGTTTACCCACCTGTGC
CAGCTGAGAAGAGGAAGCCCATCCGCGTGCTGTCTCTCTTTGATGGGATTGCTACAGGGCTCCTGGTGCT
GAAGGACCTGGGCATCCAAGTGGACCGCTACATTGCCTCCGAGGTGTGTGAGGACTCCATCACGGTGGGC
ATGGTGCGGCACCAGGGAAAGATCATGTACGTCGGGGACGTCCGCAGCGTCACACAGAAGCATATCCAGG
AGTGGGGCCCATTCGACCTGGTGATTGGAGGCAGTCCCTGCAATGACCTCTCCATTGTCAACCCTGCCCG
CAAGGGACTTTATGAGGGTACTGGCCGCCTCTTCTTTGAGTTCTACCGCCTCCTGCATGATGCGCGGCCC
AAGGAGGGAGATGATCGCCCCTTCTTCTGGCTCTTTGAGAATGTGGTGGCCATGGGCGTTAGTGACAAGA
GGGACATCTCGCGATTTCTTGAGTCTAACCCCGTGATGATTGACGCCAAAGAAGTGTCTGCTGCACACAG
GGCCCGTTACTTCTGGGGTAACCTTCCTGGCATGAACAGGCCTTTGGCATCCACTGTGAATGATAAGCTG
GAGCTGCAAGAGTGTCTGGAGCACGGCAGAATAGCCAAGTTCAGCAAAGTGAGGACCATTACCACCAGGT
CAAACTCTATAAAGCAGGGCAAAGACCAGCATTTCCCCGTTTTCATGAACGAGAAGGAGGACATCCTGTG
GTGCACTGAAATGGAAAGGGTGTTTGGCTTCCCCGTCCACTACACAGACGTCTCCAACATGAGCCGCTTG
GCGAGGCAGAGACTGCTGGGCCGATCGTGGAGCGTGCCGGTCATCCGCCACCTCTTCGCTCCGCTGAAGG
AATATTTTGCTTGTGTGTCTAGCGGCAATAGTAACGCTAACAGCCGCGGGCCGAGCTTCAGCAGCGGCCT
GGTGCCGTTAAGCTTGCGCGGCAGCCATATGGGCCCTATGGAGATATACAAGACAGTGTCTGCATGGAAG
AGACAGCCAGTGCGGGTACTGAGCCTCTTCAGAAACATCGACAAGGTACTAAAGAGTTTGGGCTTCTTGG
AAAGCGGTTCTGGTTCTGGGGGAGGAACGCTGAAGTACGTGGAAGATGTCACAAATGTCGTGAGGAGAGA
CGTGGAGAAATGGGGCCCCTTTGACCTGGTGTACGGCTCGACGCAGCCCCTAGGCAGCTCTTGTGATCGC
TGTCCCGGCTGGTACATGTTCCAGTTCCACCGGATCCTGCAGTATGCGCTGCCTCGCCAGGAGAGTCAGC
GGCCCTTCTTCTGGATATTCATGGACAATCTGCTGCTGACTGAGGATGACCAAGAGACAACTACCCGCTT
CCTTCAGACAGAGGCTGTGACCCTCCAGGATGTCCGTGGCAGAGACTACCAGAATGCTATGCGGGTGTGG
AGCAACATTCCAGGGCTGAAGAGCAAGCATGCGCCCCTGACCCCAAAGGAAGAAGAGTATCTGCAAGCCC
AAGTCAGAAGCAGGAGCAAGCTGGACGCCCCGAAAGTTGACCTCCTGGTGAAGAACTGCCTTCTCCCGCT
GAGAGAGTACTTCAAGTATTTTTCTCAAAACTCACTTCCTCTTGGAGGGCCGAGCTCTGGCGCACCCCCA
CCAAGTGGAGGATCTCCTGCCGGGTCCCCAACATCTACTGAAGAAGGCACCAGCGAATCCGCAACGCCCG
AGTCAGGCCCTGGTACCTCCACAGAACCATCTGAAGGTAGTGCGCCTGGTTCCCCAGCTGGAAGCCCTAC
TTCCACCGAAGAAGGCACGTCAACCGAACCAAGTGAAGGATCTGCCCCTGGGACCAGCACTGAACCATCT
GAGCGAGGAAGCGGAAGCGGATCCATGCCTAAGAAGAAGAGAAAGGTGATGGGAAAGGGCGTGCTGGCCA
AGGTGATGAAATACGAGCTGAGATACCTGGATGGTTGTGGCGACTTCAGCAATATGCAGGAGCAGGTGTG
GGCCCTGCAGCGGCAGACACGGGAAATCCTGAACAGATCCATCCAAATCGCCTTCCAATGGCGCTGCGCC
AACAGCGAGCACCACAGAAAGACCGGCGAGTACCTGGACCTGAAAACGGAAACCGGCTACAAGAGACTGG
ATGGCCACATCTACAACTGCCTGAAGGGCCAGTACGAGGACATGGCCACATCTAACCTGAACGCCACCAT
CCAGAAGGCTTGGAAGAAGTATAACTCCAGCAAGAAGGAAATCCTGAGGGGCAGCATGAGCATCCCCAGC
TACAAGATGAACCAGCCTCTGCGACTGGACAAGAATACCGTGAAACTGTCTGAGGGCGAGCGGAACCCAA
TCGTGACCCTGACACTGTTTAGCGACAAGTTCAAGCGGGCCCAGGGCGTGTCCAACGTGAAGTTTAGCAT
GCCTCTGCACGACGGCACCCAGAGAGCCATCTTCGCCAACCTGATGAACGGCACCTACCAGCTGGGAGAG
TGCCAGCTGGTGTACAAACGGCCTAAGTGGTTCCTGTTCGTGACATACAAGTTCCCCCCCGTGGAACATC
CTCTCGATCCTGACAAGATTCTGGGCGTCGCCATGGGCGAGGCCTGCGCGCTTTATGCCTCTACATTCGG
CGAGCACGGCTACCTGAAGATCGATGGAGGCGAGATTACAAAGTACGCCAAGAAGATGGAAGCTAGAATC
CGGAGCATGCAGAAGCAGGCTGCTCACTGTGGCGAAGGCAGAATCGGGCACGGCACCAAAACAAGAGTGT
CTGTGGTGTACCAGGCCAAGGACAAGGTGGCCAGATTCAGAGATACCATCAACCACAGATACTCTAAGGC
CCTGATCGACTACGCCCTGAAGAACCAGTGTGGCACCATCCAGATGGAAGATCTGACCGGCATCAAGGAA
GATACAGGATTTCCAAAGTTCCTGAGACATTGGACCTACTACGACCTGCAGAGCAAGATCGAGGCTAAGG
CCGCCGAGCACGGCATCCAAGTTGTCAAGATCAACCCTAGACACACCAGCCAGCGCTGCAGCAGATGTGG
ACACATCGACAAAGCCAATAGAACCAGCCAAGCTGATTTCTGCTGCACCAAGTGCGGCTTCAGCGCCAAT
GCCGCCTTTAATGCCAGCCAGAACATCAGCATCAGAAACATCGACAAGATTATCGCCAAGGCTATCGGCG
CCAACCGGAAGCAGACCAAAAGGCCGGCGGCCACGAAGAAGGCCGGCCAGGCAAAGAAGAAGAAGGCCTA
TCCCTATGACGTGCCCGATTATGCCAGCCTGGGCAGCGGCTCCCCCAAGAAAAAACGCAAGGTGGAAGAT
CCTAAGAAAAAGCGGAAAGTGGACGGCATTGGTAGTGGGAGCAACGGCAGCAGCGGATCCAGCGAGCTGA
TTAAGGAGAACATGCACATGAAGCTGTACATGGAGGGCACCGTGGACAACCATCACTTCAAGTGCACATC
CGAGGGCGAAGGCAAGCCCTACGAGGGCACCCAGACCATGAGAATCAAGGTGGTCGAGGGCGGCCCTCTC
CCCTTCGCCTTCGACATCCTGGCTACTAGCTTCCTCTACGGCAGCAAGACCTTCATCAACCACACCCAGG
GCATCCCCGACTTCTTCAAGCAGTCCTTCCCTGAGGGCTTCACATGGGAGAGAGTCACCACATACGAGGA
CGGGGGCGTGCTGACCGCTACCCAGGACACCAGCCTCCAGGACGGCTGCCTCATCTACAACGTCAAGATC
AGAGGGGTGAACTTCACATCCAACGGCCCTGTGATGCAGAAGAAAACACTCGGCTGGGAGGCCTTCACCG
AGACGCTGTACCCCGCTGACGGCGGCCTGGAAGGCAGAAACGACATGGCCCTGAAGCTCGTGGGCGGGAG
CCATCTGATCGCAAACATCAAGACCACATATAGATCCAAGAAACCCGCTAAGAACCTCAAGATGCCTGGC
GTCTACTATGTGGACTACAGACTGGAAAGAATCAAGGAGGCCAACAACGAAACCTACGTCGAGCAGCACG
AGGTGGCAGTGGCCAGATACTGCGACCTCCCTAGCAAACTGGGGCACAAGCTTAATGGCGGTGGCGGAGG
GATGGATGCTAAGTCACTAACTGCCTGGTCCCGGACACTGGTGACCTTCAAGGATGTATTTGTGGACTTC
ACCAGGGAGGAGTGGAAGCTGCTGGACACTGCTCAGCAGATCGTGTACAGAAATGTGATGCTGGAGAACT
ATAAGAACCTGGTTTCCTTGGGTTATCAGCTTACTAAGCCAGATGTGATCCTCCGGTTGGAGAAGGGAGA
AGAGCCCTAGGAATTCCTAGAGCTCGCTGATCAGCCTCGACTGTGCCTTCTAGTTGCCAGCCATCTGTTG
TTTGCCCCTCCCCCGTGCCTTCCTTGACCCTGGAAGGTGCCACTCCCACTGTCCTTTCCTAATAAAATGA
GGAAATTGCATCGCATTGTCTGAGTAGGTGTCATTCTATTCTGGGGGGTGGGGTGGGGCAGGACAGCAAG
GGGGAGGATTGGGAAGAGAATAGCAGGCATGCTGGGGAGAGGGCCTATTTCCCATGATTCCTTCATATTT
GCATATACGATACAAGGCTGTTAGAGAGATAATTGGAATTAATTTGACTGTAAACACAAAGATATTAGTA
CAAAATACGTGACGTAGAAAGTAATAATTTCTTGGGTAGTTTGCAGTTTTAAAATTATGTTTTAAAATGG
ACTATCATATGCTTACCGTAACTTGAAAGTATTTCGATTTCTTGGCTTTATATATCTTGTGGAAAGGACG
AAACACCGAGGGCCGACTTCCCGGCCCAAAATCGAGACAGTAGCCGTAAAACGTTGAGTTTCAGCGTGGG
CGACACACTCGAAAAGGTTAAGATATGCACATAGTAATCCGTGCATGAGCCGCGAAAGCGGCTTGAAGGT
TGTGCAGTGCCAGGTGAAATTTTATTTTTTTGCGGCCGCGTCGACGGCGCGCCCTAGACGAAGCAGCTCC
AGCCTACACAATCGCTCAAGACGTGTAATGCTTTTATTATATATTAGTCACGATATCTATAACAAGAAAA
TATATATATAATAAGTTATCACGTAAGTAGAACATGAAATAACAATATAATTATCGTATGAGTTAAATCT
TAAAAGTCACGTAAAAGATAATCATGCGTCATTTTGACTCACGCGGTCGTTATAGTTCAAAATCAGTGAC
ACTTACCGCATTGACAAGCACGCCTCACGGGAGCTCCAAGCGGCGACTGAGATGTCCTAAATGCACAGCG
ACGGATTCGCGCTATTTAGAAAGAGAGAGCAATATTTCAAGAATGCATGCGTCAATTTTACGCAGACTAT
CTTTCTAGGGTTAAGGCAACGCGGCCTTTTTACGGTTCCTGGCCTTTTGCTGGCCTTTTGCTCTAGACGT
TACATAACTTACGGTAAATGGCCCGCCTGGCTGACCGCCCAACGACCCCCGCCCATTGACGTCAATAATG
ACGTATGTTCCCATAGTAACGCCAATAGGGACTTTCCATTGACGTCAATGGGTGGAGTATTTACGGTAAA
CTGCCCACTTGGCAGTACATCAAGTGTATCATATGCCAAGTACGCCCCCTATTGACGTCAATGACGGTAA
ATGGCCCGCCTGGCATTATGCCCAGTACATGACCTTATGGGACTTTCCTACTTGGCAGTACATCTACGTA
TTAGTCATCGCTATTACCATGGTGATGCGGTTTTGGCAGTACATCAATGGGCGTGGATAGCGGTTTGACT
CACGGGGATTTCCAAGTCTCCACCCCATTGACGTCAATGGGAGTTTGTTTTGGCACCAAAATCAACGGGA
CTTTCCAAAATGTCGTAACAACTCCGCCCCATTGACGCAAATGGGCGGTAGGCGTGTACGGTGGGAGGTC
TATATAAGCAGAGCTGGTTTAGTGAACCGTCAGATCCGCTAGCATGGTGAGCAAGGGCGAGGAGGATAAC
ATGGCCATCATCAAGGAGTTCATGCGCTTCAAGGTGCACATGGAGGGCTCCGTGAACGGCCACGAGTTCG
AGATCGAGGGCGAGGGCGAGGGCCGCCCCTACGAGGGCACCCAGACCGCCAAGCTGAAGGTGACCAAGGG
TGGCCCCCTGCCCTTCGCCTGGGACATCCTGTCCCCTCAGTTCATGTACGGCTCCAAGGCCTACGTGAAG
CACCCCGCCGACATCCCCGACTACTTGAAGCTGTCCTTCCCCGAGGGCTTCAAGTGGGAGCGCGTGATGA
ACTTCGATGACGGCGGCGTGGTGACCGTGACCCAGGACTCCTCCCTGCAGGACGGCGAGTTCATCTACAA
GGTGAAGCTGCGCGGCACCAACTTCCCCTCCGACGGCCCCGTAATGCAGAAGAAAACCATGGGCTGGGAG
GCCTCCTCCGAGCGGATGTACCCCGAGGACGGCGCCCTGAAGGGCGAGATCAAGCAGAGGCTGAAGCTGA
AGGACGGCGGCCACTACGACGCTGAGGTCAAGACCACCTACAAGGCCAAGAAGCCCGTGCAGCTGCCCGG
CGCCTACAACGTCAACATCAAGTTGGACATCACCTCCCACAACGAGGACTACACCATCGTGGAACAGTAC
GAACGCGCCGAGGGCCGCCACTCCACCGGCGGCATGGACGAGCTGTACAAGTAACTCTTGGCCCGGATCC
CTGTGCCTTCTAGTTGCCAGCCATCTGTTGTTTGCCCCTCCCCCGTGCCTTCCTTGACCCTGGAAGGTGC
CACTCCCACTGTCCTTTCCTAATAAAATGAGGAAATTGCATCGCATTGTCTGAGTAGGTGTCATTCTATT
CTGGGGGGTGGGGTGGGGCAGGACAGCAAGGGGGAGGATTGGGAAAACAATAGCAGGCATGCTGGGGATG
CGGTGGGCTCTATGGGGATCCGCACTTTTCGGGGAAATGTGCGCGGAACCCCTATTTGTTTATTTTTCTA
AATACATTCAAATATGTATCCGCTCATGAGACAATAACCCTGATAAATGCTTCAATAATATTGAAAAAGG
AAGAGTATGAGTATTCAACATTTCCGTGTCGCCCTTATTCCCTTTTTTGCGGCATTTTGCCTTCCTGTTT
TTGCTCACCCAGAAACGCTGGTGAAAGTAAAAGATGCTGAAGATCAGTTGGGTGCACGAGTGGGTTACAT
CGAACTGGATCTCAACAGCGGTAAGATCCTTGAGAGTTTTCGCCCCGAAGAACGTTTTCCAATGATGAGC
ACTTTTAAAGTTCTGCTATGTGGCGCGGTATTATCCCGTATTGACGCCGGGCAAGAGCAACTCGGTCGCC
GCATACACTATTCTCAGAATGACTTGGTTGAGTACTCACCAGTCACAGAAAAGCATCTTACGGATGGCAT
GACAGTAAGAGAATTATGCAGTGCTGCCATAACCATGAGTGATAACACTGCGGCCAACTTACTTCTGACA
ACGATCGGAGGACCGAAGGAGCTAACCGCTTTTTTGCACAACATGGGGGATCATGTAACTCGCCTTGATC
GTTGGGAACCGGAGCTGAATGAAGCCATACCAAACGACGAGCGTGACACCACGATGCCTGTAGCAATGGC
AACAACGTTGCGCAAACTATTAACTGGCGAACTACTTACTCTAGCTTCCCGGCAACAATTAATAGACTGG
ATGGAGGCGGATAAAGTTGCAGGACCACTTCTGCGCTCGGCCCTTCCGGCTGGCTGGTTTATTGCTGATA
AATCTGGAGCCGGTGAGCGTGGGTCTCGCGGTATCATTGCAGCACTGGGGCCAGATGGTAAGCCCTCCCG
TATCGTAGTTATCTACACGACGGGGAGTCAGGCAACTATGGATGAACGAAATAGACAGATCGCTGAGATA
GGTGCCTCACTGATTAAGCATTGGTAACTGTCAGACCAAGTTTACTCATATATACTTTAGATTGATTTAA
AACTTCATTTTTAATTTAAAAGGATCTAGGTGAAGATCCTTTTTGATAATCTCATGACCAAAATCCCTTA
ACGTGAGTTTTCGTTCCACTGAGCGTCAGACCCCGTAGAAAAGATCAAAGGATCTTCTTGAGATCCTTTT
TTTCTGCGCGTAATCTGCTGCTTGCAAACAAAAAAACCACCGCTACCAGCGGTGGTTTGTTTGCCGGATC
AAGAGCTACCAACTCTTTTTCCGAAGGTAACTGGCTTCAGCAGAGCGCAGATACCAAATACTGTTCTTCT
AGTGTAGCCGTAGTTAGGCCACCACTTCAAGAACTCTGTAGCACCGCCTACATACCTCGCTCTGCTAATC
CTGTTACCAGTGGCTGCTGCCAGTGGCGATAAGTCGTGTCTTACCGGGTTGGACTCAAGACGATAGTTAC
CGGATAAGGCGCAGCGGTCGGGCTGAACGGGGGGTTCGTGCACACAGCCCAGCTTGGAGCGAACGACCTA
CACCGAACTGAGATACCTACAGCGTGAGCTATGAGAAAGCGCCACGCTTCCCGAAGGGAGAAAGGCGGAC
AGGTATCCGGTAAGCGGCAGGGTCGGAACAGGAGAGCGCACGAGGGAGCTTCCAGGGGGAAACGCCTGGT
ATCTTTATAGTCCTGTCGGGTTTCGCCACCTCTGACTTGAGCGTCGATTTTTGTGATGCTCGTCAGGGGG
GCGGAGCCTATGGAAAAACGCCAGCAACGCGGCCTTTTTACGGTTCCTGGCCTTTTGCTGGCCTTTTGCT
CACATGTTCTTTCCTGCGT
Features (pLannotate 1.2.2; 16 found; start..end, strand, type, name):
    396..681     +  enhancer       CMV enhancer: human cytomegalovirus immediate early enhancer; contains an 18-bp deletion relative to the standard CMV enhancer
    961..1188    +  intron         hybrid intron: hybrid between chicken β-actin (CBA) and minute virus of mice (MMV) introns (Gray et al., 2011)
   1215..2117    +  CDS            Dnmt3a (fragment): DNM3A_MOUSE - Experimental evidence at protein level: Swiss-Prot protein existence level 1. Required for genome-wide de novo methylation and is essential for the establishment of DNA methylation patterns during development (PubMed:9662389, PubMed:11399089, PubMed:10555141, PubMed:11919202, PubMed:16567415, PubMed:17713477). DNA methylation is coordinated with methylation of histones (PubMed:9662389, PubMed:11399089, PubMed:10555141, PubMed:11919202, PubMed:16567415, PubMed:17713477). It modifies DNA in a non-processive manner and also methylates non-CpG sites (PubMed:9662389, PubMed:11399089,
   2202..2843    +  CDS            Dnmt3l (fragment): DNM3L_MOUSE - Experimental evidence at protein level: Swiss-Prot protein existence level 1. Catalytically inactive regulatory factor of DNA methyltransferases that can either promote or inhibit DNA methylation depending on the context (PubMed:11719692, PubMed:15318244, PubMed:15671018, PubMed:24074865). Essential for the function of DNMT3A and DNMT3B: activates DNMT3A and DNMT3B by binding to their catalytic domain (PubMed:15671018). Acts by accelerating the binding of DNA and S-adenosyl-L-methionine (AdoMet) to the methyltransferases and dissociates from the complex after DNA binding to the m
   4428..4471    +  CDS            nucleoplasmin NLS (fragment): bipartite nuclear localization signal from nucleoplasmin
   4611..5306    +  CDS            TagBFP: TagBFP is a basic (constitutively fluorescent) blue fluorescent protein published in 2008, derived from Entacmaea quadricolor. It is reported to be a very rapidly-maturing monomer with very low acid sensitivity.
   5352..5537    +  CDS            KRAB: Krüppel-associated box (KRAB) transcriptional repression domain from the human zinc finger protein ZNF10 (Margolin et al., 1994)
   5571..5682    +  polyA_signal   bGH poly(A) signal: bovine growth hormone polyadenylation signal
   5779..6019    +  promoter       U6 promoter: RNA polymerase III promoter for human U6 snRNA
   6648..6951    +  enhancer       CMV enhancer: human cytomegalovirus immediate early enhancer
   6952..7155    +  promoter       CMV promoter: human cytomegalovirus (CMV) immediate early promoter
   7184..7893    +  CDS            mCherry (fragment): monomeric derivative of DsRed fluorescent protein (Shaner et al., 2004) mammalian codon-optimized
   7911..8022    +  polyA_signal   bGH poly(A) signal: bovine growth hormone polyadenylation signal
   8162..8266    +  promoter       AmpR promoter: bla
   8267..9127    +  CDS            AmpR: β-lactamase; bla; confers resistance to ampicillin, carbenicillin, and related antibiotics
   9298..9886    +  rep_origin     ori: high-copy-number ColE1/pMB1/pBR322/pUC origin of replication
