[The description below was written by a language model from this plasmid's Addgene catalogue record and pLannotate feature annotations shown in this document.]
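Description:
miniCRISPRoff-v1 is a mammalian expression plasmid of about 10 kb built on a backbone catalogued as piggyBac-CBh. It is propagated in E. coli through a high-copy ColE1/pUC-type origin and selected with ampicillin (AmpR/bla). Although the backbone name implies a piggyBac transposon vector, the automated feature table does not annotate any transposon terminal repeats, so their presence cannot be confirmed from the record.

The main payload is a synthetic, human codon-optimized epigenetic silencer expressed from the CBh promoter, which appears in the annotation as a CMV enhancer followed by the hybrid chicken β-actin/MVM intron. The annotated open reading frame contains fragments matching mouse Dnmt3a (a de novo DNA methyltransferase) and its activating cofactor Dnmt3l. An unannotated stretch of roughly 1.5 kb follows, which presumably encodes the Cas12f1-derived DNA-binding module. After it come a nucleoplasmin nuclear localization signal, TagBFP, the ZNF10 KRAB repression domain and a bGH polyadenylation signal. The recorded mutations are D52R, T132R, D228A and D406A. The record does not explain them individually, but a CRISPRoff-style design relies on a nuclease-inactive targeting protein that carries methyltransferase and KRAB effectors to a promoter and represses it without cutting DNA.

A human U6 promoter drives a guide RNA compatible with enOsCas12f1. No specific guide sequence is described. A separate CMV enhancer/promoter–mCherry–bGH poly(A) cassette marks transfected cells, and TagBFP within the fusion reports effector expression. The plasmid therefore serves as an all-in-one vector for compact, programmable gene silencing in mammalian cells.
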