Addgene plasmid #197030: miniCRISPRoff-v1
Purpose: Vector encoding a human codon-optimized miniCRISPRoff-v1 driven by CBh promoter, guide RNAs compatible with enOsCas12f1 driven by hU6, and mCherry driven by CMV promoter
Depositing lab: Xiangfeng Kong. Publication: Engineered CRISPR-OsCas12f1 and RhCas12f1 with robust activities and expanded target range for genome editing. Kong X, Zhang H, Li G, Wang Z, Kong X, Wang L, Xue M, Zhang W, Wang Y, Lin J, Zhou J, Shen X, Wei Y, Zhong N, Bai W, Yuan Y, Shi L, Zhou Y, Yang H. Nat Commun. 2023 Apr 11;14(1):2046. doi: 10.1038/s41467-023-37829-7. PubMed 37041195.
Backbone
  Vector backbone: piggyBac-CBh
  Vector type: Mammalian Expression
Growth in bacteria
  Bacterial resistance: Ampicillin, 100 μg/mL
  Growth temperature: 37°C
  Growth strain: DH5alpha
  Copy number: High Copy
Gene/Insert
  Gene/Insert name: humanized miniCRISRPoff-v1
  Species: Synthetic
  Mutation: D52R / T132R / D228A / D406A
  Promoter: CBh, CMV, hU6
  Cloning method: Gibson Cloning
Terms and licenses: Academic/Nonprofit Terms; Industry Terms: Not Available to Industry
How to cite: miniCRISPRoff-v1 was a gift from Xiangfeng Kong (Addgene plasmid # 197030 ; http://n2t.net/addgene:197030 ; RRID:Addgene_197030)
